>Addgene plasmid #174602 | pMP71-IFN-gamma | addgene full sequence | sequence record 344461 | Addgene NGS Result
TCAAGGTTAGGAACAGAGAGACAGCAGAATATGGGCCAAACAGGATATCTGTGGTAAGCAGTTCCTGCCC
CGGCTCAGGGCCAAGAACAGTTGGAACAGCAGAATATGGGCCAAACAGGATATCTGTGGTAAGCAGTTCC
TGCCCCGGCTCAGGGCCAAGAACAGATGGTCCCCAGATGCGGTCCCGCCCTCAGCAGTTTCTAGAGAACC
ATCAGATGTTTCCAGGGTGCCCCAAGGACCTGAAATGACCCTGTGCCTTATTTGAACTAACCAATCAGTT
CGCTTCTCGCTTCTGTTCGCGCGCTTCTGCTCCCCGAGCTCAATAAAAGAGCCCACAACCCCTCACTCGG
CGCGCCAGTCCTCCGATAGACTGCGTCGCCCGGGTACCCGTATTCCCAATAAAGCCTCTTGCTGTTTGCA
TCCGAATCGTGGACTCGCTGATCCTTGGGAGGGTCTCCTCAGATTGATTGACTGCCCACCTCGGGGGTCT
TTCATTTGGAGGTTCCACCGAGATTTGGAGACCCCTGCCCAGGGACCACCGACCCCCCCGCCGGGAGGTA
AGCTGGCCAGCGGTCGTTTCGTGTCTGTCTCTGTCTTTGTGCGTGTTTGTGCCGGCATCTAATGTTTGCG
CCTGCGTCTGTACTAGTTGGCTAACTAGATCTGTATCTGGCGGTCCCGCGGAAGAACTGACGAGTTCGTA
TTCCCGGCCGCAGCCCCTGGGAGACGTCCCAGCGGCCTCGGGGGCCCGTTTTGTGGCCCATTCTGTATCA
GTTAACCTACCCGAGTCGGACTTTTTGGAGCTCCGCCACTGTCCGAGGGGTACGTGGCTTTGTTGGGGGA
CGAGAGACAGAGACACTTCCCGCCCCCGTCTGAATTTTTGCTTTCGGTTTTACGCCGAAACCGCGCCGCG
CGTCTTGTCTGCTGCAGCATCGTTCTGTGTTGTCTCTGTCTGACTGTGTTTCTGTATTTGTCTGAAAATT
AGCTCGACAAAGTTAAGTAATAGTCCCTCTCTCCAAGCTCACTTACAGGCGGCCGCCATGGCTAGCCCTC
TGACAAGATTCCTGAGCCTGAACCTGCTGCTGCTGGGCGAGTCTATCATCCTCGGATCTGGCGAGGCTCA
CGGCACCGTGATCGAGTCTCTGGAAAGCCTGAACAACTACTTCAACAGCAGCGGCATCGACGTGGAAGAG
AAGTCCCTGTTCCTGGACATCTGGCGGAACTGGCAGAAAGACGGCGACATGAAGATCCTGCAGAGCCAGA
TCATCAGCTTCTACCTGAGACTGTTCGAGGTGCTGAAGGACAACCAGGCCATCAGCAACAACATCTCTGT
GATCGAGAGCCACCTGATCACCACATTCTTCAGCAACAGCAAGGCCAAGAAAGACGCCTTCATGTCTATC
GCCAAGTTCGAAGTGAACAACCCTCAGGTGCAGAGACAGGCCTTCAACGAGCTGATCAGAGTGGTGCATC
AGCTGCTGCCAGAGAGCAGCCTGAGAAAGCGCAAGAGAAGCAGATGCTAGGAATTCGAGCATCTTACCGC
CATTTATTCCCATATTTGTTCTGTTTTTCTTGATTTGGGTATACATTTAAATGTTAATAAAACAAAATGG
TGGGGCAATCATTTACATTTTATGGGATATGTAATTACTAGTTCAGGTGTATTGCCACAAGACAAACATG
TTAAGAAACTTTCCCGTTATTTACGCTCTGTTCCTGTTAATCAACCTCTGGATTACAAAATTTGTGAAAG
ATTGACTGATATTCTTAACTATGTTGCTCCTTTTACGCTGTGTGGATATGCTGCTTTAATGCCTCTGTAT
CATGCTATTGCTTCCCGTACGGCTTTCGTTTTCTCCTCCTTGTATAAATCCTGGTTGCTGTCTCTTTATG
AGGAGTTGTGGCCCGTTGTCCGTCAACGTGGCGTGGTGTGCTCTGTGTTTGCTGACGCAACCCCCACTGG
CTGGGGCATTGCCACCACCTGTCAACTCCTTTCTGGGACTTTCGCTTTCCCCCTCCCGATCGCCACGGCA
GAACTCATCGCCGCCTGCCTTGCCCGCTGCTGGACAGGGGCTAGGTTGCTGGGCACTGATAATTCCGTGG
TGTTGTCGGGGAAGCTGACGTCCTTTCCATGGCTGCTCGCCTGTGTTGCCAACTGGATCCTGCGCGGGAC
GTCCTTCTGCTACGTCCCTTCGGCTCTCAATCCAGCGGACCTCCCTTCCCGAGGCCTTCTGCCGGTTCTG
CGGCCTCTCCCGCGTCTTCGCTTTCGGCCTCCGACGAGTCGGATCTCCCTTTGGGCCGCCTCCCCGCCTG
TTTCGCCTCGGCGTCCGGTCCGTGTTGCTTGGTCGTCACCTGTGCAGAATTGCGAACCATGGATTCCACC
GTGAACTTTGTCTCCTGGCATGCAAATCGTCAACTTGGCATGCCAAGAATAATTCGGATCCAAGCTTAGG
CCTGCTCGCTTTCTTGCTGTCCCATTTCTATTAAAGGTTCCTTTGTTCCCTAAGTCCAACTACTAAACTG
GGGGATATTATGAAGGGCCTTGAGCATCTGGATTCTGCCTAGCGCTAAGCTTAACACGAGCCATAGATAG
AATAAAAGATTTTATTTAGTCTCCAGAAAAAGGGGGGAATGAAAGACCCCACCTGTAGGTTTGGCAAGCT
AGCTTAAGTAACGCCATTTTGCAAGGCATGGAAAATACATAACTGAGAATAGAGAAGTTCAGATCAAGGT
TAGGAACAGAGAGACAGCAGAATATGGGCCAAACAGGATATCTGTGGTAAGCAGTTCCTGCCCCGGCTCA
GGGCCAAGAACAGTTGGAACAGCAGAATATGGGCCAAACAGGATATCTGTGGTAAGCAGTTCCTGCCCCG
GCTCAGGGCCAAGAACAGATGGTCCCCAGATGCGGTCCCGCCCTCAGCAGTTTCTAGAGAACCATCAGAT
GTTTCCAGGGTGCCCCAAGGACCTGAAATGACCCTGTGCCTTATTTGAACTAACCAATCAGTTCGCTTCT
CGCTTCTGTTCGCGCGCTTCTGCTCCCCGAGCTCAATAAAAGAGCCCACAACCCCTCACTCGGCGCGCCA
GTCCTCCGATAGACTGCGTCGCCCGGGTACCCGTGTTCTCAATAAACCCTCTTGCAGTTGCATCCGACTC
GTGGTCTCGCTGTTCCTTGGGAGGGTCTCCTCTGAGTGATTGACTGCCCACCTCGGGGGTCTTTCATTCT
CGAGCAGCTTGGCGTAATCATGGTCATAGCTGTTTCCTGTGTGAAATTGTTATCCGCTCACAATTCCACA
CAACATACGAGCCGGAAGCATAAAGTGTAAAGCCTGGGGTGCCTAATGAGTGAGCTAACTCACATTAATT
GCGTTGCGCTCACTGCCCGCTTTCCAGTCGGGAAACCTGTCGTGCCAGCTGCATTAATGAATCGGCCAAC
GCGCGGGGAGAGGCGGTTTGCGTATTGGGCGCTCTTCCGCTCCCTCGCTCACTGACTCGCTGCGCTCGGT
CGTTCGGCTGCGGCGAGCGGTATCAGCTCACTCAAAGGCGGTAATACGGTTATCCACAGAATCAGGGGAT
AACGCAGGAAAGAACATGTGAGCAAAAGGCCAGCAAAAGGCCAGGAACCGTAAAAAGGCCGCGTTGCTGG
CGTTTTTCCATAGGCTCCGCCCCCCTGACGAGCATCACAAAAATCGACGCTCAAGTCAGAGGTGGCGAAA
CCCGACAGGACTATAAAGATACCAGGCGTTTCCCCCTGGAAGCTCCCTCGTGCGCTCTCCTGTTCCGACC
CTGCCGCTTACCGGATACCTGTCCGCCTTTCTCCCTTCGGGAAGCGTGGCGCTTTCTCATAGCTCACGCT
GTAGGTATCTCAGTTCGGTGTAGGTCGTTCGCTCCAAGCTGGGCTGTGTGCACGAACCCCCCGTTCAGCC
CGACCGCTGCGCCTTATCCGGTAACTATCGTCTTGAGTCCAACCCGGTAAGACACGACTTATCGCCACTG
GCAGCAGCCACTGGTAACAGGATTAGCAGAGCGAGGTATGTAGGCGGTGCTACAGAGTTCTTGAAGTGGT
GGCCTAACTACGGCTACACTAGAAGAACAGTATTTGGTATCTGCGCTCTGCTGAAGCCAGTTACCTTCGG
AAAAAGAGTTGGTAGCTCTTGATCCGGCAAACAAACCACCGCTGGTAGCGGTGGTTTTTTTGTTTGCAAG
CAGCAGATTACGCGCAGAAAAAAAGGATCTCAAGAAGATCCTTTGATCTTTTCTACGGGGTCTGACGCTC
AGTGGAACGAAAACTCACGTTAAGGGATTTTGGTCATGAGATTATCAAAAAGGATCTTCACCTAGATCCT
TTTAAATTAAAAATGAAGTTTTAAATCAATCTAAAGTATATATGAGTAAACTTGGTCTGACAGTTACCAA
TGCTTAATCAGTGAGGCACCTATCTCAGCGATCTGTCTATTTCGTTCATCCATAGTTGCCTGACTCCCCG
TCGTGTAGATAACTACGATACGGGAGGGCTTACCATCTGGCCCCAGTGCTGCAATGATACCGCGAGACCC
ACGCTCACCGGCTCCAGATTTATCAGCAATAAACCAGCCAGCCGGAAGGGCCGAGCGCAGAAGTGGTCCT
GCAACTTTATCCGCCTCCATCCAGTCTATTAATTGTTGCCGGGAAGCTAGAGTAAGTAGTTCGCCAGTTA
ATAGTTTGCGCAACGTTGTTGCCATTGCTACAGGCATCGTGGTGTCACGCTCGTCGTTTGGTATGGCTTC
ATTCAGCTCCGGTTCCCAACGATCAAGGCGAGTTACATGATCCCCCATGTTGTGCAAAAAAGCGGTTAGC
TCCTTCGGTCCTCCGATCGTTGTCAGAAGTAAGTTGGCCGCAGTGTTATCACTCATGGTTATGGCAGCAC
TGCATAATTCTCTTACTGTCATGCCATCCGTAAGATGCTTTTCTGTGACTGGTGAGTACTCAACCAAGTC
ATTCTGAGAATAGTGTATGCGGCGACCGAGTTGCTCTTGCCCGGCGTCAATACGGGATAATACCGCGCCA
CATAGCAGAACTTTAAAAGTGCTCATCATTGGAAAACGTTCTTCGGGGCGAAAACTCTCAAGGATCTTAC
CGCTGTTGAGATCCAGTTCGATGTAACCCACTCGTGCACCCAACTGATCTTCAGCATCTTTTACTTTCAC
CAGCGTTTCTGGGTGAGCAAAAACAGGAAGGCAAAATGCCGCAAAAAAGGGAATAAGGGCGACACGGAAA
TGTTGAATACTCATACTCTTCCTTTTTCAATATTATTGAAGCATTTATCAGGGTTATTGTCTCATGAGCG
GATACATATTTGAATGTATTTAGAAAAATAAACAAATAGGGGTTCCGCGCACATTTCCCCGAAAAGTGCC
ACCTGACGTCTAAGAAACCATTATTATCATGACATTAACCTATAAAAATAGGCGTATCACGAGGCCCTTT
CGTCTCGCGCGTTTCGGTGATGACGGTGAAAACCTCTGACACATGCAGCTCCCGGAGACGGTCACAGCTT
GTCTGTAAGCGGATGCCGGGAGCAGACAAGCCCGTCAGGGCGCGTCAGCGGGTGTTGGCGGGTGTCGGGG
CTGGCTTAACTATGCGGCATCAGAGCAGATTGTACTGAGAGTGCACCATATGCGGTGTGAAATACCGCAC
AGATGCGTAAGGAGAAAATACCGCATCAGGCGCCATTCGCCATTCAGGCTGCGCAACTGTTGGGAAGGGC
GATCGGTGCGGGCCTCTTCGCTATTACGCCAGCTGGCGAAAGGGGGATGTGCTGCAAGGCGATTAAGTTG
GGTAACGCCAGGGTTTTCCCAGTCACGACGTTGTAAAACGACGGCCAGTGAATTAGTACTCTAGCTTAAG
TAACGCCATTTTGCAAGGCATGGAAAATACATAACTGAGAATAGAGAAGTTCAGA
Features (pLannotate 1.2.2; 21 found; start..end, strand, type, name):
     27..473     +  LTR            LTR: long terminal repeat from Moloney murine leukemia virus
    635..736     +  ncRNA          Gammaretro CES: Accession: RF00374 - Gammaretrovirus core encapsidation signal
    776..979     +  CDS            GGAG_MLVAV (fragment): Experimental evidence at protein level: Swiss-Prot protein existence level 1. Plays a role in viral particle release. Presumably acts by facilitating the fission of the virion bud at the cell surface (PubMed:17267509, PubMed:22828015). May prevent the antiviral activity of murine APOBEC3 (PubMed:25505062, PubMed:23671100, PubMed:20702647). From AKV murine leukemia virus (AKR (endogenous) murine leukemia virus).
   1005..1030    +  misc_feature   pol region (fragment): Moloney murine leukemia virus (MMLV) pol region containing the splice acceptor site
   1062..1517    +  CDS            Ifng: IFNG_MOUSE - Experimental evidence at protein level: Swiss-Prot protein existence level 1. Type II interferon produced by immune cells such as T-cells and NK cells that plays crucial roles in antimicrobial, antiviral, and antitumor responses by activating effector immune cells and enhancing antigen presentation (PubMed:8456301, PubMed:11585387). Primarily signals through the JAK-STAT pathway after interaction with its receptor IFNGR1 to affect gene regulation. Upon IFNG binding, IFNGR1 intracellular domain opens out to allow association of downstream signaling components JAK2, JAK1 and STAT1,
   1528..1587    +  CDS            S (fragment): HBSAG_WHV6 - Experimental evidence at transcript level: Swiss-Prot protein existence level 2. The middle envelope protein plays an important role in the budding of the virion. It is involved in the induction of budding in a nucleocapsid independent way. In this process the majority of envelope proteins bud to form subviral lipoprotein particles of 22 nm of diameter that do not contain a nucleocapsid (By similarity). From Woodchuck hepatitis B virus (isolate w64/pWS23) (WHV).
   1719..2122    +  misc_feature   WPRE: woodchuck hepatitis virus posttranscriptional regulatory element
   2129..2425    +  CDS            X (fragment): X_WHV1 - Experimental evidence at protein level: Swiss-Prot protein existence level 1. Multifunctional protein that plays a role in silencing host antiviral defenses and promoting viral transcription. Does not seem to be essential for HBV infection. May be directly involved in development of cirrhosis and liver cancer (hepatocellular carcinoma). Most of cytosolic activities involve modulation of cytosolic calcium. The effect on apoptosis is controversial depending on the cell types in which the studies have been conducted. May induce apoptosis by localizing in mitochondria and causing loss of
   2454..2561    +  polyA_signal   β-globin poly(A) (fragment): human β-globin polyadenylation signal
   2628..3218    +  LTR            LTR: long terminal repeat from Moloney murine leukemia virus
   3267..3283    -  protein_bind   lac operator: The lac repressor binds to the lac operator to inhibit transcription in E. coli. This inhibition can be relieved by adding lactose or isopropyl-β-D-thiogalactopyranoside (IPTG). lac repressor encoded by lacI
   3291..3321    -  promoter       lac promoter: promoter for the E. coli lac operon
   3336..3357    -  protein_bind   CAP binding site: CAP binding activates transcription in the presence of cAMP. E. coli catabolite activator protein
   3370..3462    -  CDS            lacI (fragment): lac repressor; lacI; The lac repressor binds to the lac operator to inhibit transcription in E. coli. This inhibition can be relieved by adding lactose or isopropyl-β-D-thiogalactopyranoside (IPTG).
   3645..4233    -  rep_origin     ori: high-copy-number ColE1/pMB1/pBR322/pUC origin of replication
   4404..5264    -  CDS            AmpR: β-lactamase; bla; confers resistance to ampicillin, carbenicillin, and related antibiotics
   5265..5369    -  promoter       AmpR promoter: bla
   5464..5499    +  CDS            rop (fragment): Rop protein, which maintains plasmids at low copy number; rop
   5601..5700    +  misc_feature   bom (fragment): basis of mobility region from pBR322
   5706..5863    -  CDS            lacZα (fragment): LacZα fragment of β-galactosidase; lacZ fragment
   5871..17      +  LTR            3' LTR (ΔU3) (fragment) (across the origin): self-inactivating 3' long terminal repeat (LTR) from Moloney murine leukemia virus
