[The description below was written by a language model from this plasmid's Addgene catalogue record and pLannotate feature annotations shown in this document.]
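Description:
pMP71-IFN-gamma is a 5,935-nt gammaretroviral transfer vector built on the mp71 backbone and catalogued as a mammalian expression plasmid. It is designed for constitutive expression of secreted murine interferon gamma. It is propagated in E. coli through a high-copy ColE1/pUC-type origin and selected with ampicillin via the AmpR β-lactamase gene and its own promoter. The lac promoter/operator, lacI, lacZα, rop and bom fragments annotated in the bacterial portion are residual cloning-vector sequence with no evident role in the payload.

The retroviral cassette is flanked by long terminal repeats annotated as Moloney murine leukemia virus-type. No separate internal promoter is annotated, so transcription of the insert is presumably driven by the 5' LTR. Downstream of that LTR lie the gammaretrovirus core encapsidation signal, a short gag-related fragment and a small pol fragment containing a splice acceptor. Together these form a leader that allows the genomic RNA to be packaged into virions and the transcript to be spliced. The mouse Ifng coding sequence follows, apparently without tags or a reporter. According to the catalogue purpose the cytokine is secreted. The Ifng sequence is followed by the woodchuck hepatitis virus posttranscriptional regulatory element, which enhances transcript accumulation and expression. The adjacent woodchuck S and X protein "fragments" are most likely annotation hits to the sequence flanking this element rather than intended coding regions. A β-globin poly(A) fragment is also annotated before the 3' LTR.

The vector carries no intact viral structural genes, so producing infectious particles would require these functions to be supplied in trans by packaging cells. The associated publication title concerns a therapeutic cancer vaccine that uses genetically modified T cells to deliver antigens and adjuvants to lymphoid tissues. This suggests the construct is used to transduce T cells so that they stably secrete IFN-γ.
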