Addgene plasmid #174602: pMP71-IFN-gamma
Purpose: Constitutive expression of secreted murine IFN gamma
Depositing lab: Stanley Riddell. Depositing organization: Fred Hutchinson Cancer Center. Publication: A therapeutic cancer vaccine delivers antigens and adjuvants to lymphoid tissues using genetically modified T cells. Veatch JR, Singhi N, Srivastava S, Szeto JL, Jesernig B, Stull SM, Fitzgibbon M, Sarvothama M, Yechan-Gunja S, James SE, Riddell SR. J Clin Invest. 2021 Aug 16;131(16):e144195. doi: 10.1172/JCI144195. PubMed 34396986.
Backbone
  Vector backbone: mp71
  Vector type: Mammalian Expression
Growth in bacteria
  Bacterial resistance: Ampicillin, 100 μg/mL
  Growth temperature: 37°C
  Growth strain: DH5alpha
  Copy number: Unknown
Gene/Insert
  Gene/Insert name: Constitutive expression of secreted murine IFN gamma
Terms and licenses: Academic/Nonprofit Terms; Industry Terms: Not Available to Industry
How to cite: pMP71-IFN-gamma was a gift from Stanley Riddell (Addgene plasmid # 174602 ; http://n2t.net/addgene:174602 ; RRID:Addgene_174602)
